Addgene plasmid #14879: DKAR
Depositing lab: Alexandra Newton. Depositing organization: University of California, San Diego (UCSD). Publication: Calcium-dependent regulation of protein kinase D revealed by a genetically encoded kinase activity reporter. Kunkel MT, Toker A, Tsien RY, Newton AC. J Biol Chem. 2007 Mar 2. 282(9):6733-42. 10.1074/jbc.M608086200 PubMed 17189263.
Backbone
  Vector backbone: pcDNA3
  Backbone manufacturer: Invitrogen
  Backbone size w/o insert (bp): 5400
  Vector type: Mammalian Expression
  Selectable markers: Neomycin (select with G418)
Growth in bacteria
  Bacterial resistance: Ampicillin, 100 μg/mL
  Growth temperature: 37°C
  Growth strain: DH5alpha
  Copy number: High Copy
Gene/Insert
  Gene/Insert name: D kinase activity reporter (alt name: CFP-FHA2-peptide-YFP)
  Tag / fusion protein: CFP (N terminal on insert); YFP (C terminal on insert)
  Cloning method: Restriction Enzyme; 5′ cloning site HindIII (not destroyed); 3′ cloning site XbaI (not destroyed)
  Sequencing primers: 5′ T7
Terms and licenses: Academic/Nonprofit Terms; Industry Terms: Not Available to Industry
Depositor comments: DKAR was generated through substitution of a PKD substrate sequence, LSRQLTAAVSE, for the substrate sequence within CKAR.
How to cite: DKAR was a gift from Alexandra Newton (Addgene plasmid # 14879 ; http://n2t.net/addgene:14879 ; RRID:Addgene_14879)
