[The description below was written by a language model from this plasmid's Addgene catalogue record.]
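Description:
DKAR (D kinase activity reporter) is a mammalian expression plasmid built on the pcDNA3 backbone that encodes a genetically encoded FRET sensor for protein kinase D (PKD) activity. It is propagated in E. coli as a high-copy plasmid under ampicillin selection, and the backbone carries a neomycin resistance marker that allows G418 selection of transfected mammalian cells. The record does not name the promoter. pcDNA3 normally drives inserts from the CMV immediate-early promoter, with a T7 promoter upstream of the cloning site, which fits with T7 being listed as the 5′ sequencing primer. No feature table accompanies this entry, so other backbone elements cannot be confirmed from the record.

The insert, cloned between HindIII and XbaI sites that both remain intact, is a single-chain fusion arranged as CFP, an FHA2 phosphothreonine-binding domain, a kinase substrate peptide and YFP. According to the depositor's notes, DKAR was derived from the related C kinase activity reporter CKAR by replacing its substrate sequence with a PKD substrate sequence, which redirects the sensor's specificity to PKD. In reporters of this design, phosphorylation of the substrate peptide promotes its intramolecular binding to the FHA2 domain. The resulting conformational change alters energy transfer between the CFP donor and the YFP acceptor, so kinase activity can be read out as a change in the ratio of the two emissions. The associated publication used the reporter to examine calcium-dependent regulation of PKD, and the construct is suited to real-time imaging of PKD signalling in living mammalian cells after transfection.
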