>Addgene plasmid #14879 | DKAR | addgene partial sequence | sequence record 21446 | 14879 with CKAR-F (GGGATTAGGTATGTTACAAG)
TGGTGAAAAGTTAGGAGGATCCGGAGGTCTGTCGAGGCAACTGACTGCAGCTGTCTCCGAAGGTGGATCT
GGTGGAGTGAGCAAGGGCGAGGAGCTGTTCACCGGGGTGGTGCCCATCCTGGTCGAGCTGGACGGCGACG
TAAACGGCCACAAGTTCAGCGTGTCCGGCGAGGGCGAGGGCGATGCCACCTACGGCAAGCTGACCCTGAA
GTTCATCTGCACCACCGGCAAGCTGCCCGTGCCCTGGCCCACCCTCGTGACCACCTTCGGCTACGGCCTG
ATGTGCTTCGCCCGCTACCCCGACCACATGAAGCAGCACGACTTCTTCAAGTCCGCCATGCCCGAAGGCT
ACGTCCAGGAGCGCACCATCTTCTTCAAGGACGACGGCAACTACAAGACCCGCGCCGAGGTGAAGTTCGA
GGGCGACACCCTGGTGAACCGCATCGAGCTGAAGGGCATCGACTTCAAGGAGGACGGCAACATCCTGGGG
CACAAGCTGGAGTACAACTACAACAGCCACAACGTCTATATCATGGCCGACAAGCAGAAGAACGGCATCA
AGGTGAACTTCAAGATCCGCCACAACATCGAGGACGGCAGCGTGCAGCTCGCCGACCACTACCAGCAGAA
CACCCCCATCGGCGACGGCCCCGTGCTGCTGCCCGACAACCACTACCTGAG
